Addgene plasmid #221905: pAcGFP-N1_CBPdIDR3
Purpose: Transient expression of GFP-tagged CBPdeltaIDR3 in mammalian cells
Depositing lab: Daniel Bose. Depositing organization: University of Sheffield. Publication: CBP-IDRs regulate acetylation and gene expression. Gelder KL, Carruthers NA, Gilbert G, Harrison LJ, Evans BV, Evans TI, Ball SS, Dunning M, Craggs TD, Twelvetrees AE, Bose DA. Cell Rep. 2026 Mar 12;45(3):117109. doi: 10.1016/j.celrep.2026.117109. PubMed 41824454.
Backbone
  Vector backbone: pAcGFP-N1
  Backbone manufacturer: Clontech
  Backbone size w/o insert (bp): 4726
  Vector type: Mammalian Expression
Growth in bacteria
  Bacterial resistance: Kanamycin, 50 μg/mL
  Growth temperature: 37°C
  Growth strain: DH5alpha
  Copy number: High Copy
Gene/Insert
  Gene/Insert name: CBPdeltaIDR3 (alt name: CREB binding protein)
  Species: H. sapiens (human)
  Insert size (bp): 6885
  Mutation: deletion of IDR3 (aa 441-587)
  Entrez Gene: CREBBP (a.k.a. CBP, KAT3A, MKHK1, RSTS, RSTS1)
  Tag / fusion protein: GFP (C terminal on insert)
  Cloning method: Gibson Cloning
Terms and licenses: Academic/Nonprofit Terms; Industry Terms: Not Available to Industry
How to cite: pAcGFP-N1_CBPdIDR3 was a gift from Daniel Bose (Addgene plasmid # 221905 ; http://n2t.net/addgene:221905 ; RRID:Addgene_221905)
