[The description below was written by a language model from this plasmid's Addgene catalogue record and pLannotate feature annotations shown in this document.]
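Description:
pAcGFP-N1_CBPdIDR3 is a mammalian expression plasmid built on the Clontech pAcGFP-N1 backbone for transient expression of a GFP-tagged deletion mutant of human CREB binding protein (CBP, gene CREBBP). The sequenced plasmid is about 11.6 kb. It is propagated in E. coli as a high-copy plasmid from a ColE1/pUC-type origin and selected with kanamycin. The single NeoR/KanR gene (Tn5 aminoglycoside phosphotransferase) sits behind tandem bacterial (bla-type) and SV40 early promoters and is terminated by an HSV TK polyadenylation signal, so the same marker can also confer G418 resistance in mammalian cells. An f1 origin is also present. Short annotated fragments of SV40 large T antigen and of a bleomycin-binding protein gene appear to be backbone remnants flanking the polyadenylation and marker regions rather than functional payloads.

The expression cassette is driven by the human cytomegalovirus immediate early enhancer and promoter. Downstream of the remaining multiple cloning site lies the 6,885 bp CBP coding sequence, inserted by Gibson cloning and lacking the region designated IDR3 (amino acids 441–587), one of the protein's intrinsically disordered regions. It is followed closely by mammalian codon-optimized AcGFP1 from Aequorea coerulescens, placing the fluorescent protein at the C terminus of CBP, and transcripts end at an SV40 poly(A) signal. CBP is a histone and non-histone protein acetyltransferase and transcriptional coactivator. This construct allows the IDR3-deleted protein to be visualized in transfected cells, consistent with the associated study of how CBP's disordered regions influence acetylation and gene expression.
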