Features (pLannotate 1.2.2; 14 found; start..end, strand, type, name):
     61..364     +  enhancer       CMV enhancer: human cytomegalovirus immediate early enhancer
    365..568     +  promoter       CMV promoter: human cytomegalovirus (CMV) immediate early promoter
    609..665     +  misc_feature   MCS: multiple cloning site
    667..7551    +  CDS            CREBBP (fragment): CBP_HUMAN - Also known as CBP. Experimental evidence at protein level: Swiss-Prot protein existence level 1. Acetylates histones, giving a specific tag for transcriptional activation (PubMed:24616510). Also acetylates non- histone proteins, like DDX21, FBL, IRF2, MAFG, NCOA3, POLR1E/PAF53 and FOXO1 (PubMed:10490106, PubMed:11154691, PubMed:12738767, PubMed:12929931, PubMed:9707565, PubMed:24207024, PubMed:28790157, PubMed:30540930). Binds specifically to phosphorylated CREB and enhances its transcriptional activity toward cAMP-responsive genes. Acts as a coactivator of ALX1. Acts as a circadia
   7558..8277    +  CDS            AcGFP1: Aequorea coerulescens GFP mammalian codon-optimized
   8293..8376    +  CDS            large T antigen (fragment): large T antigen from SV40 (simian virus 40)
   8399..8520    +  polyA_signal   SV40 poly(A) signal: SV40 polyadenylation signal
   8554..8982    -  rep_origin     f1 ori (sequence partly withheld): f1 bacteriophage origin of replication; arrow indicates direction of (+) strand synthesis
   9009..9113    +  promoter       AmpR promoter: bla
   9115..9472    +  promoter       SV40 promoter: SV40 enhancer and early promoter
   9507..10301   +  CDS            NeoR/KanR: aminoglycoside phosphotransferase from Tn5; aph(3')-II (or nptII); confers resistance to neomycin, kanamycin, and G418 (Geneticin®)
  10322..10474   +  CDS            ble (fragment): BLE_KLEPN - Experimental evidence at protein level: Swiss-Prot protein existence level 1. Binding protein with a strong affinity to the bleomycin family of antibiotics. Binds to CL990; an antimitotic-antibiotic compound. From Klebsiella pneumoniae.
  10533..10580   +  polyA_signal   HSV TK poly(A) signal: herpes simplex virus thymidine kinase polyadenylation signal (Cole and Stacy, 1985)
  10909..11497   +  rep_origin     ori: high-copy-number ColE1/pMB1/pBR322/pUC origin of replication
>Addgene plasmid #221905 | pAcGFP-N1_CBPdIDR3 | addgene full sequence | sequence record 437439 | Addgene NGS Result
TAGTTATTAATAGTAATCAATTACGGGGTCATTAGTTCATAGCCCATATATGGAGTTCCGCGTTACATAA
CTTACGGTAAATGGCCCGCCTGGCTGACCGCCCAACGACCCCCGCCCATTGACGTCAATAATGACGTATG
TTCCCATAGTAACGCCAATAGGGACTTTCCATTGACGTCAATGGGTGGAGTATTTACGGTAAACTGCCCA
CTTGGCAGTACATCAAGTGTATCATATGCCAAGTACGCCCCCTATTGACGTCAATGACGGTAAATGGCCC
GCCTGGCATTATGCCCAGTACATGACCTTATGGGACTTTCCTACTTGGCAGTACATCTACGTATTAGTCA
TCGCTATTACCATGGTGATGCGGTTTTGGCAGTACATCAATGGGCGTGGATAGCGGTTTGACTCACGGGG
ATTTCCAAGTCTCCACCCCATTGACGTCAATGGGAGTTTGTTTTGGCACCAAAATCAACGGGACTTTCCA
AAATGTCGTAACAACTCCGCCCCATTGACGCAAATGGGCGGTAGGCGTGTACGGTGGGAGGTCTATATAA
GCAGAGCTGGTTTAGTGAACCGTCAGATCCGCTAGCGCTACCGGACTCAGATCTCGAGCTCAAGCTTCGA
ATTCTGCAGTCGACGGTACCGCGGGCCCGGGATCCAATGGCTGAGAACTTGCTGGACGGACCGCCCAACC
CCAAAAGAGCCAAACTCAGCTCGCCCGGTTTCTCGGCGAATGACAGCACAGATTTTGGATCATTGTTTGA
CTTGGAAAATGATCTTCCTGATGAGCTGATACCCAATGGAGGAGAATTAGGCCTTTTAAACAGTGGGAAC
CTTGTTCCAGATGCTGCTTCCAAACATAAACAACTGTCGGAGCTTCTACGAGGAGGCAGCGGCTCTAGTA
TCAACCCAGGAATAGGAAATGTGAGCGCCAGCAGCCCCGTGCAGCAGGGCCTGGGTGGCCAGGCTCAAGG
GCAGCCGAACAGTGCTAACATGGCCAGCCTCAGTGCCATGGGCAAGAGCCCTCTGAGCCAGGGAGATTCT
TCAGCCCCCAGCCTGCCTAAACAGGCAGCCAGCACCTCTGGGCCCACCCCCGCTGCCTCCCAAGCACTGA
ATCCGCAAGCACAAAAGCAAGTGGGGCTGGCGACTAGCAGCCCTGCCACGTCACAGACTGGACCTGGTAT
CTGCATGAATGCTAACTTTAACCAGACCCACCCAGGCCTCCTCAATAGTAACTCTGGCCATAGCTTAATT
AATCAGGCTTCACAAGGGCAGGCGCAAGTCATGAATGGATCTCTTGGGGCTGCTGGCAGAGGAAGGGGAG
CTGGAATGCCGTACCCTACTCCAGCCATGCAGGGCGCCTCGAGCAGCGTGCTGGCTGAGACCCTAACGCA
GGTTTCCCCGCAAATGACTGGTCACGCGGGACTGAACACCGCACAGGCAGGAGGCATGGCCAAGATGGGA
ATAACTGGGAACACAAGTCCATTTGGACAGCCCTTTAGTCAAGCTGGAGGGCAGCCAATGGGAGCCACTG
GAGTGAACCCCCAGTTAGCCAGCAAACAGAGCATGGTCAACAGTTTGCCCACCTTCCCTACAGATATCAA
GAATACTTCAGTCACCAACGTGCCAAATATGTCTCAGATGCAAACATCAGTGGGAATTGTACCCACACAA
GCAATTGCAACAGGCCCCACTGCAGATCCTGAAAAACGCAAACTGATACAGCAGCAGCTGGTTCTACTGC
TTCATGCTCATAAGTGTCAGAGACGAGAGCAAGCAAACGGAGAGGTTCGGGCCTGCTCGCTCCCGCATTG
TCGAACCATGAAAAACGTTTTGAATCACATGACGCATTGTCAGGCTGGGAAAGCCTGCCAAGTTGCCCAT
TGTGCATCTTCACGACAAATCATCTCTCATTGGAAGAACTGCACACGACATGACTGTCCTGTTTGCCTCC
CTTTGAAAAATGCCAGTGACAAGCGAGTAAGGAAAGGCTGGCACGAACATGTCACTCAGGACCTGCGGAG
CCATCTAGTGCATAAACTCGTCCAAGCCATCTTCCCAACACCTGATCCCGCAGCTCTAAAGGATCGCCGC
ATGGAAAACCTGGTAGCCTATGCTAAGAAAGTGGAAGGGGACATGTACGAGTCTGCCAACAGCAGGGATG
AATATTATCACTTATTAGCAGAGAAAATCTACAAGATACAAAAAGAACTAGAAGAAAAACGGAGGTCGCG
TTTACATAAACAAGGCATCTTGGGGAACCAGCCAGCCTTACCAGCCCCGGGGGCTCAGCCCCCTGTGATT
CCACAGGCACAACCTGTGAGACCTCCAAATGGACCCCTGTCCCTGCCAGTGAATCGCATGCAAGTTTCTC
AAGGGATGAATTCATTTAACCCCATGTCCTTGGGGAACGTCCAGTTGCCACAAGCACCCATGGGACCTCG
TGCAGCCTCCCCAATGAACCACTCTGTCCAGATGAACAGCATGGGCTCAGTGCCAGGGATGGCCATTTCT
CCTTCCCGAATGCCTCAGCCTCCGAACATGATGGGTGCACACACCAACAACATGATGGCCCAGGCGCCCG
CTCAGAGCCAGTTTCTGCCACAGAACCAGTTCCCGTCATCCAGCGGGGCGATGAGTGTGGGCATGGGGCA
GCCGCCAGCCCAAACAGGCGTGTCACAGGGACAGGTGCCTGGTGCTGCTCTTCCTAACCCTCTCAACATG
CTGGGGCCTCAGGCCAGCCAGCTACCTTGCCCTCCAGTGACACAGTCACCACTGCACCCAACACCGCCTC
CTGCTTCCACGGCTGCTGGCATGCCATCTCTCCAGCACACGACACCACCTGGGATGACTCCTCCCCAGCC
AGCAGCTCCCACTCAGCCATCAACTCCTGTGTCGTCTTCCGGGCAGACTCCCACCCCGACTCCTGGCTCA
GTGCCCAGTGCTACCCAAACCCAGAGCACCCCTACAGTCCAGGCAGCAGCCCAGGCCCAGGTGACCCCGC
AGCCTCAAACCCCAGTTCAGCCCCCGTCTGTGGCTACCCCTCAGTCATCGCAGCAACAGCCGACGCCTGT
GCACGCCCAGCCTCCTGGCACACCGCTTTCCCAGGCAGCAGCCAGCATTGATAACAGAGTCCCTACCCCC
TCCTCGGTGGCCAGCGCAGAAACCAATTCCCAGCAGCCAGGACCTGACGTACCTGTGCTGGAAATGAAGA
CGGAGACCCAAGCAGAGGACACTGAGCCCGATCCTGGTGAATCCAAAGGGGAGCCCAGGTCTGAGATGAT
GGAGGAGGATTTGCAAGGAGCTTCCCAAGTTAAAGAAGAAACAGACATAGCAGAGCAGAAATCAGAACCA
ATGGAAGTGGATGAAAAGAAACCTGAAGTGAAAGTAGAAGTTAAAGAGGAAGAAGAGAGTAGCAGTAACG
GCACAGCCTCTCAGTCAACATCTCCTTCGCAGCCGCGCAAAAAAATCTTTAAACCAGAGGAGTTACGCCA
GGCCCTCATGCCAACCCTAGAAGCACTGTATCGACAGGACCCAGAGTCATTACCTTTCCGGCAGCCTGTA
GATCCCCAGCTCCTCGGAATTCCAGACTATTTTGACATCGTAAAGAATCCCATGGACCTCTCCACCATCA
AGCGGAAGCTGGACACAGGGCAATACCAAGAGCCCTGGCAGTACGTGGACGACGTCTGGCTCATGTTCAA
CAATGCCTGGCTCTATAATCGCAAGACATCCCGAGTCTATAAGTTTTGCAGTAAGCTTGCAGAGGTCTTT
GAGCAGGAAATTGACCCTGTCATGCAGTCCCTTGGATATTGCTGTGGACGCAAGTATGAGTTTTCCCCAC
AGACTTTGTGCTGCTATGGGAAGCAGCTGTGTACCATTCCTCGCGATGCTGCCTACTACAGCTATCAGAA
TAGGTATCATTTCTGTGAGAAGTGTTTCACAGAGATCCAGGGCGAGAATGTGACCCTGGGTGACGACCCT
TCACAGCCCCAGACGACAATTTCAAAGGATCAGTTTGAAAAGAAGAAAAATGATACCTTAGACCCCGAAC
CTTTCGTTGATTGCAAGGAGTGTGGCCGGAAGATGCATCAGATTTGCGTTCTGCACTATGACATCATTTG
GCCTTCAGGTTTTGTGTGCGACAACTGCTTGAAGAAAACTGGCAGACCTCGAAAAGAAAACAAATTCAGT
GCTAAGAGGCTGCAGACCACAAGACTGGGAAACCACTTGGAAGACCGAGTGAACAAATTTTTGCGGCGCC
AGAATCACCCTGAAGCCGGGGAGGTTTTTGTCCGAGTGGTGGCCAGCTCAGACAAGACGGTGGAGGTCAA
GCCCGGGATGAAGTCACGGTTTGTGGATTCTGGGGAAATGTCTGAATCTTTCCCATATCGAACCAAAGCT
CTGTTTGCTTTTGAGGAAATTGACGGCGTGGATGTCTGCTTTTTTGGAATGCACGTCCAAGAATACGGCT
CTGATTGCCCCCCTCCAAACACGAGGCGTGTGTACATTTCTTATCTGGATAGTATTCATTTCTTCCGGCC
ACGTTGCCTCCGCACAGCCGTTTACCATGAGATCCTTATTGGATATTTAGAGTATGTGAAGAAATTAGGG
TATGTGACAGGGCACATCTGGGCCTGTCCTCCAAGTGAAGGAGATGATTACATCTTCCATTGCCACCCAC
CTGATCAAAAAATACCCAAGCCAAAACGACTGCAGGAGTGGTACAAAAAGATGCTGGACAAGGCGTTTGC
AGAGCGGATCATCCATGACTACAAGGATATTTTCAAACAAGCAACTGAAGACAGGCTCACCAGTGCCAAG
GAACTGCCCTATTTTGAAGGTGATTTCTGGCCCAATGTGTTAGAAGAGAGCATTAAGGAACTAGAACAAG
AAGAAGAGGAGAGGAAAAAGGAAGAGAGCACTGCAGCCAGTGAAACCACTGAGGGCAGTCAGGGCGACAG
CAAGAATGCCAAGAAGAAGAACAACAAGAAAACCAACAAGAACAAAAGCAGCATCAGCCGCGCCAACAAG
AAGAAGCCCAGCATGCCCAACGTGTCCAATGACCTGTCCCAGAAGCTGTATGCCACCATGGAGAAGCACA
AGGAGGTCTTCTTCGTGATCCACCTGCACGCTGGGCCTGTCATCAACACCCTGCCCCCCATCGTCGACCC
CGACCCCCTGCTCAGCTGTGACCTCATGGATGGGCGCGACGCCTTCCTCACCCTCGCCAGAGACAAGCAC
TGGGAGTTCTCCTCCTTGCGCCGCTCCAAGTGGTCCACGCTCTGCATGCTGGTGGAGCTGCACACCCAGG
GCCAGGACCGCTTTGTCTACACCTGCAACGAGTGCAAGCACCACGTGGAGACGCGCTGGCACTGCACTGT
GTGCGAGGACTACGACCTCTGCATCAACTGCTATAACACGAAGAGCCATGCCCATAAGATGGTGAAGTGG
GGGCTGGGCCTGGATGACGAGGGCAGCAGCCAGGGCGAGCCACAGTCAAAGAGCCCCCAGGAGTCACGCC
GGCTGAGCATCCAGCGCTGCATCCAGTCGCTGGTGCACGCGTGCCAGTGCCGCAACGCCAACTGCTCGCT
GCCATCCTGCCAGAAGATGAAGCGGGTGGTGCAGCACACCAAGGGCTGCAAACGCAAGACCAACGGGGGC
TGCCCGGTGTGCAAGCAGCTCATCGCCCTCTGCTGCTACCACGCCAAGCACTGCCAAGAAAACAAATGCC
CCGTGCCCTTCTGCCTCAACATCAAACACAAGCTCCGCCAGCAGCAGATCCAGCACCGCCTGCAGCAGGC
CCAGCTCATGCGCCGGCGGATGGCCACCATGAACACCCGCAACGTGCCTCAGCAGAGTCTGCCTTCTCCT
ACCTCAGCACCGCCCGGGACCCCCACACAGCAGCCCAGCACACCCCAGACGCCGCAGCCCCCTGCCCAGC
CCCAACCCTCACCCGTGAGCATGTCACCAGCTGGCTTCCCCAGCGTGGCCCGGACTCAGCCCCCCACCAC
GGTGTCCACAGGGAAGCCTACCAGCCAGGTGCCGGCCCCCCCACCCCCGGCCCAGCCCCCTCCTGCAGCG
GTGGAAGCGGCTCGGCAGATCGAGCGTGAGGCCCAGCAGCAGCAGCACCTGTACCGGGTGAACATCAACA
ACAGCATGCCCCCAGGACGCACGGGCATGGGGACCCCGGGGAGCCAGATGGCCCCCGTGAGCCTGAATGT
GCCCCGACCCAACCAGGTGAGCGGGCCCGTCATGCCCAGCATGCCTCCCGGGCAGTGGCAGCAGGCGCCC
CTTCCCCAGCAGCAGCCCATGCCAGGCTTGCCCAGGCCTGTGATATCCATGCAGGCCCAGGCGGCCGTGG
CTGGGCCCCGGATGCCCAGCGTGCAGCCACCCAGGAGCATCTCACCCAGCGCTCTGCAAGACCTGCTGCG
GACCCTGAAGTCGCCCAGCTCCCCTCAGCAGCAACAGCAGGTGCTGAACATTCTCAAATCAAACCCGCAG
CTAATGGCAGCTTTCATCAAACAGCGCACAGCCAAGTACGTGGCCAATCAGCCCGGCATGCAGCCCCAGC
CTGGCCTCCAGTCCCAGCCCGGCATGCAACCCCAGCCTGGCATGCACCAGCAGCCCAGCCTGCAGAACCT
GAATGCCATGCAGGCTGGCGTGCCGCGGCCCGGTGTGCCTCCACAGCAGCAGGCGATGGGAGGCCTGAAC
CCCCAGGGCCAGGCCTTGAACATCATGAACCCAGGACACAACCCCAACATGGCGAGTATGAATCCACAGT
ACCGAGAAATGTTACGGAGGCAGCTGCTGCAGCAGCAGCAGCAACAGCAGCAGCAACAACAGCAGCAACA
GCAGCAGCAGCAAGGGAGTGCCGGCATGGCTGGGGGCATGGCGGGGCACGGCCAGTTCCAGCAGCCTCAA
GGACCCGGAGGCTACCCACCGGCCATGCAGCAGCAGCAGCGCATGCAGCAGCATCTCCCCCTCCAGGGCA
GCTCCATGGGCCAGATGGCGGCTCAGATGGGACAGCTTGGCCAGATGGGGCAGCCGGGGCTGGGGGCAGA
CAGCACCCCCAACATCCAGCAAGCCCTGCAGCAGCGGATTCTGCAGCAACAGCAGATGAAGCAGCAGATT
GGGTCCCCAGGCCAGCCGAACCCCATGAGCCCCCAGCAACACATGCTCTCAGGACAGCCACAGGCCTCGC
ATCTCCCTGGCCAGCAGATCGCCACGTCCCTTAGTAACCAGGTGCGGTCTCCAGCCCCTGTCCAGTCTCC
ACGGCCCCAGTCCCAGCCTCCACATTCCAGCCCGTCACCACGGATACAGCCCCAGCCTTCGCCACACCAC
GTCTCACCCCAGACTGGTTCCCCCCACCCCGGACTCGCAGTCACCATGGCCAGCTCCATAGATCAGGGAC
ACTTGGGGAACCCCGAACAGAGTGCAATGCTCCCCCAGCTGAACACCCCCAGCAGGAGTGCGCTGTCCAG
CGAACTGTCCCTGGTCGGGGACACCACGGGGGACACGCTAGAGAAGTTTGTGGAGGGCTTGCCGGTCATG
GTGAGCAAGGGCGCCGAGCTGTTCACCGGCATCGTGCCCATCCTGATCGAGCTGAATGGCGATGTGAATG
GCCACAAGTTCAGCGTGAGCGGCGAGGGCGAGGGCGATGCCACCTACGGCAAGCTGACCCTGAAGTTCAT
CTGCACCACCGGCAAGCTGCCTGTGCCCTGGCCCACCCTGGTGACCACCCTGAGCTACGGCGTGCAGTGC
TTCTCACGCTACCCCGATCACATGAAGCAGCACGACTTCTTCAAGAGCGCCATGCCTGAGGGCTACATCC
AGGAGCGCACCATCTTCTTCGAGGATGACGGCAACTACAAGTCGCGCGCCGAGGTGAAGTTCGAGGGCGA
TACCCTGGTGAATCGCATCGAGCTGACCGGCACCGATTTCAAGGAGGATGGCAACATCCTGGGCAATAAG
ATGGAGTACAACTACAACGCCCACAATGTGTACATCATGACCGACAAGGCCAAGAATGGCATCAAGGTGA
ACTTCAAGATCCGCCACAACATCGAGGATGGCAGCGTGCAGCTGGCCGACCACTACCAGCAGAATACCCC
CATCGGCGATGGCCCTGTGCTGCTGCCCGATAACCACTACCTGTCCACCCAGAGCGCCCTGTCCAAGGAC
CCCAACGAGAAGCGCGATCACATGATCTACTTCGGCTTCGTGACCGCCGCCGCCATCACCCACGGCATGG
ATGAGCTGTACAAGTGAGCGGCCGCGACTCTAGATCATAATCAGCCATACCACATTTGTAGAGGTTTTAC
TTGCTTTAAAAAACCTCCCACACCTCCCCCTGAACCTGAAACATAAAATGAATGCAATTGTTGTTGTTAA
CTTGTTTATTGCAGCTTATAATGGTTACAAATAAAGCAATAGCATCACAAATTTCACAAATAAAGCATTT
TTTTCACTGCATTCTAGTTGTGGTTTGTCCAAACTCATCAATGTATCTTAAGGCGTAAATTGTAAGCGTT
AATATTTTGTTAAAATTCGCGTTAAATTTTTGTTAAATCAGCTCATTTTTTAACCAATAGGCCGAAATCG
GCAAAATCCCTTATAAATCAAAAGAATAGACCGAGATAGGGT
[37 nt withheld, positions 8653-8689]
AAAGAACGTGGACTCCAACGTCAAAGG
[49 nt withheld, positions 8717-8765]
T
[91 nt withheld, positions 8767-8857]
G
[124 nt withheld, positions 8859-8982]
CAGGTGGCACTTTTCGGGGAAATGTGCGCGGAACCCCTATTTGTTTATTTTTCTAAATACATTCAAATAT
GTATCCGCTCATGAGACAATAACCCTGATAAATGCTTCAATAATATTGAAAAAGGAAGAGTCCTGAGGCG
GAAAGAACCAGCTGTGGAATGTGTGTCAGTTAGGGTGTGGAAAGTCCCCAGGCTCCCCAGCAGGCAGAAG
TATGCAAAGCATGCATCTCAATTAGTCAGCAACCAGGTGTGGAAAGTCCCCAGGCTCCCCAGCAGGCAGA
AGTATGCAAAGCATGCATCTCAATTAGTCAGCAACCATAGTCCCGCCCCTAACTCCGCCCATCCCGCCCC
TAACTCCGCCCAGTTCCGCCCATTCTCCGCCCCATGGCTGACTAATTTTTTTTATTTATGCAGAGGCCGA
GGCCGCCTCGGCCTCTGAGCTATTCCAGAAGTAGTGAGGAGGCTTTTTTGGAGGCCTAGGCTTTTGCAAA
GATCGATCAAGAGACAGGATGAGGATCGTTTCGCATGATTGAACAAGATGGATTGCACGCAGGTTCTCCG
GCCGCTTGGGTGGAGAGGCTATTCGGCTATGACTGGGCACAACAGACAATCGGCTGCTCTGATGCCGCCG
TGTTCCGGCTGTCAGCGCAGGGGCGCCCGGTTCTTTTTGTCAAGACCGACCTGTCCGGTGCCCTGAATGA
ACTGCAAGACGAGGCAGCGCGGCTATCGTGGCTGGCCACGACGGGCGTTCCTTGCGCAGCTGTGCTCGAC
GTTGTCACTGAAGCGGGAAGGGACTGGCTGCTATTGGGCGAAGTGCCGGGGCAGGATCTCCTGTCATCTC
ACCTTGCTCCTGCCGAGAAAGTATCCATCATGGCTGATGCAATGCGGCGGCTGCATACGCTTGATCCGGC
TACCTGCCCATTCGACCACCAAGCGAAACATCGCATCGAGCGAGCACGTACTCGGATGGAAGCCGGTCTT
GTCGATCAGGATGATCTGGACGAAGAGCATCAGGGGCTCGCGCCAGCCGAACTGTTCGCCAGGCTCAAGG
CGAGCATGCCCGACGGCGAGGATCTCGTCGTGACCCATGGCGATGCCTGCTTGCCGAATATCATGGTGGA
AAATGGCCGCTTTTCTGGATTCATCGACTGTGGCCGGCTGGGTGTGGCGGACCGCTATCAGGACATAGCG
TTGGCTACCCGTGATATTGCTGAAGAGCTTGGCGGCGAATGGGCTGACCGCTTCCTCGTGCTTTACGGTA
TCGCCGCTCCCGATTCGCAGCGCATCGCCTTCTATCGCCTTCTTGACGAGTTCTTCTGAGCGGGACTCTG
GGGTTCGAAATGACCGACCAAGCGACGCCCAACCTGCCATCACGAGATTTCGATTCCACCGCCGCCTTCT
ATGAAAGGTTGGGCTTCGGAATCGTTTTCCGGGACGCCGGCTGGATGATCCTCCAGCGCGGGGATCTCAT
GCTGGAGTTCTTCGCCCACCCTAGGGGGAGGCTAACTGAAACACGGAAGGAGACAATACCGGAAGGAACC
CGCGCTATGACGGCAATAAAAAGACAGAATAAAACGCACGGTGTTGGGTCGTTTGTTCATAAACGCGGGG
TTCGGTCCCAGGGCTGGCACTCTGTCGATACCCCACCGAGACCCCATTGGGGCCAATACGCCCGCGTTTC
TTCCTTTTCCCCACCCCACCCCCCAAGTTCGGGTGAAGGCCCAGGGCTCGCAGCCAACGTCGGGGCGGCA
GGCCCTGCCATAGCCTCAGGTTACTCATATATACTTTAGATTGATTTAAAACTTCATTTTTAATTTAAAA
GGATCTAGGTGAAGATCCTTTTTGATAATCTCATGACCAAAATCCCTTAACGTGAGTTTTCGTTCCACTG
AGCGTCAGACCCCGTAGAAAAGATCAAAGGATCTTCTTGAGATCCTTTTTTTCTGCGCGTAATCTGCTGC
TTGCAAACAAAAAAACCACCGCTACCAGCGGTGGTTTGTTTGCCGGATCAAGAGCTACCAACTCTTTTTC
CGAAGGTAACTGGCTTCAGCAGAGCGCAGATACCAAATACTGTTCTTCTAGTGTAGCCGTAGTTAGGCCA
CCACTTCAAGAACTCTGTAGCACCGCCTACATACCTCGCTCTGCTAATCCTGTTACCAGTGGCTGCTGCC
AGTGGCGATAAGTCGTGTCTTACCGGGTTGGACTCAAGACGATAGTTACCGGATAAGGCGCAGCGGTCGG
GCTGAACGGGGGGTTCGTGCACACAGCCCAGCTTGGAGCGAACGACCTACACCGAACTGAGATACCTACA
GCGTGAGCTATGAGAAAGCGCCACGCTTCCCGAAGGGAGAAAGGCGGACAGGTATCCGGTAAGCGGCAGG
GTCGGAACAGGAGAGCGCACGAGGGAGCTTCCAGGGGGAAACGCCTGGTATCTTTATAGTCCTGTCGGGT
TTCGCCACCTCTGACTTGAGCGTCGATTTTTGTGATGCTCGTCAGGGGGGCGGAGCCTATGGAAAAACGC
CAGCAACGCGGCCTTTTTACGGTTCCTGGCCTTTTGCTGGCCTTTTGCTCACATGTTCTTTCCTGCGTTA
TCCCCTGATTCTGTGGATAACCGTATTACCGCCATGCAT
